>Addgene plasmid #33072 | pCMV-Flag-YAP-S127A/G385V | addgene partial sequence | sequence record 41594 | CMV-F
GCTCGTTTAGTGAACCGTCAGAATTGATCTACCATGGACTACAAAGACGATGACGACAAGCTTGCGGCCG
CGAATTCAAGCTTAGCCACCATGGACTACAAAGACGATGACGATAAAGCAAGGCTCGAATCGGTACCTAA
GGATCCCGGGCAGCAGCCGCCGCCTCAACCGGCCCCCCAGGGCCAAGGGCAGCCGCCTTCGCAGCCCCCG
CAGGGGCAGGGCCCGCCGTCCGGACCCGGGCAACCGGCACCCGCGGCGACCCAGGCGGCGCCGCAGGCAC
CCCCCGCCGGGCATCAGATCGTGCACGTCCGCGGGGACTCGGAGACCGACCTGGAGGCGCTCTTCAACGC
CGTCATGAACCCCAAGACGGCCAACGTGCCCCAGACCGTGCCCATGAGGCTCCGGAAGCTGCCCGACTCC
TTCTTCAAGCCGCCGGAGCCCAAATCCCACTCCCGACAGGCCAGTACTGATGCAGGCACTGCAGGAGCCC
TGACTCCACAGCATGTTCGAGCTCATGCCTCTCCAGCTTCTCTGCAGTTGGGAGCTGTTTCTCCTGGGAC
ACTGACCCCCACTGGAGTAGTCTCTGGCCCAGCAGCTACACCCACAGCTCAGCATCTTCGACAGTCTTCT
TTTGAGATACCTGATGATGTACCTCTGCCAGCAGGTTGGGAGATGGCAAAGACATCTTCTGGTCAGAGAT
ACTTCTTAAATCACATCGATCAGACAACAACATGG
