>Addgene plasmid #33072 | pCMV-Flag-YAP-S127A/G385V | addgene partial sequence | sequence record 41596 | hGH-pA-R 5'-CCAGCTTGGTTCCCAATAGA-3'
CACTTGCCCTTGCTCCATACCACCCCCCTCCACCCCATAATATTATAGAAGGACACCTAGTCAGACAAAA
TGATGCAACTTAATTTTATTAGGACAAGGCTGGTGGGCACTGGAGTGGCAACTTCCAGGGCCAGGAGAGG
CACTGGGGAGGGGTCACAGGGATGCCACCCGGGATCCTCTAGACTCGAGCGGCCGCCACTGTGCTGGATA
TCTGCAGAATTCAGTCTGCCTGAGGGCTCTATAACCATGTAAGAAAGCTTTCTTTATCTAGCTTGGTGGC
AGCCAAAACAGACTCCATGTCATTAAGGATGTCAGAACTCAAAGCTTCCTGCAGACTTGGCATCAGCTCC
TCTCCTTCTATGTTCATTCCATCTCCTTCCAGTGTTCCAAGGTCCACATTTGTCCCAGGAATGGCTTCAA
GGTAGTCTGGGAAACGGTTCTGCTGTGAGGGCAGGGTGCTTTGGTTGATAGTATCACCTGTATCCATCTC
ATCCACACTGTTCAGGAAGTCATCTGGGGTTCGAGGGACACTGTAGCTGCTCATGCTTAGTACACTGTCT
GTACTCTCATCTCGAGAGTGATAGGTGCCACTGTTAAGGAAAGGATCTGAGCTATTGGTCGTCATTGTTC
TCAATTCCTGAGACATCCCGGGAGAAGACACTGGATTTT
