[The description below was written by a language model from this plasmid's Addgene catalogue record.]
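Description:
pCMV-Flag-YAP-S127A/G385V is a mammalian expression plasmid built on a pCMV backbone of roughly 5 kb (excluding the insert). It is propagated in standard E. coli cloning strains under ampicillin selection. The record does not state the origin of replication or the copy number, and no mammalian selection marker is listed, so the construct appears suited mainly to transient transfection. The use of an hGH polyadenylation-region primer for 3′ sequencing suggests that the expression cassette ends in a human growth hormone polyA signal, although no feature table is provided to confirm this.

The payload is human YAP (YAP1), the transcriptional co-activator regulated by the Hippo pathway. It is expressed from the strong constitutive CMV promoter with an N-terminal Flag epitope for detection by immunoblotting or immunofluorescence and for immunoprecipitation. The coding sequence carries two point mutations, S127A and G385V. Serine 127 is a well-known Lats kinase phosphorylation site whose modification promotes 14-3-3 binding and cytoplasmic retention of YAP, so the alanine substitution removes this inhibitory control. The record does not explain the purpose of G385V. However, the associated publication concerns coordinated phosphorylation of YAP by Lats and CK1 leading to SCF(β-TRCP)-mediated degradation, so this residue plausibly lies in or near the region studied for control of YAP stability. The insert was introduced by restriction cloning, but the sites used are not recorded. The plasmid is typically used to overexpress this tagged YAP mutant in cultured mammalian cells, to examine how phosphorylation-dependent localisation and turnover affect YAP activity.
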