Addgene plasmid #33072: pCMV-Flag-YAP-S127A/G385V
Depositing lab: Kunliang Guan. Depositing organization: University of California, San Diego (UCSD). Publication: A coordinated phosphorylation by Lats and CK1 regulates YAP stability through SCF(beta-TRCP). Zhao B, Li L, Tumaneng K, Wang CY, Guan KL. Genes Dev. 2010 Jan 1. 24(1):72-85. 10.1101/gad.1843810 PubMed 20048001.
Backbone
  Vector backbone: pCMV
  Backbone size w/o insert (bp): 5000
  Vector type: Mammalian Expression
Growth in bacteria
  Bacterial resistance: Ampicillin, 100 μg/mL
  Growth temperature: 37°C
  Growth strain: DH5alpha
  Copy number: Unknown
Gene/Insert
  Gene/Insert name: YAP
  Species: H. sapiens (human)
  Mutation: S127A, G385V
  GenBank ID: NP_001181973
  Entrez Gene: YAP1 (a.k.a. COB1, YAP, YAP-1, YAP2, YAP65, YKI)
  Promoter: CMV
  Tag / fusion protein: Flag (N terminal on insert)
  Cloning method: Restriction Enzyme; 5′ cloning site NA (unknown if destroyed); 3′ cloning site NA (unknown if destroyed)
  Sequencing primers: 5′ CMV-F; 3′ hGH-pA-R
Terms and licenses: Academic/Nonprofit Terms; Industry Terms: Not Available to Industry
How to cite: pCMV-Flag-YAP-S127A/G385V was a gift from Kunliang Guan (Addgene plasmid # 33072 ; http://n2t.net/addgene:33072 ; RRID:Addgene_33072)
